>Addgene plasmid #51164 | pET21a-CprB | depositor full sequence | sequence record 77521 | Full Sequence
TGGCGAATGGG
[124 nt withheld, positions 12-135]
C
[91 nt withheld, positions 137-227]
A
[49 nt withheld, positions 229-277]
CCTTTGACGTTGGAGTCCACGTTCTTT
[37 nt withheld, positions 305-341]
ACCCTATCTCGGTCTATTCTTTTGATTTATAAGGGATTTTGCCGATTTCGGCCTATTGGTTAAAAAATGA
GCTGATTTAACAAAAATTTAACGCGAATTTTAACAAAATATTAACGTTTACAATTTCAGGTGGCACTTTT
CGGGGAAATGTGCGCGGAACCCCTATTTGTTTATTTTTCTAAATACATTCAAATATGTATCCGCTCATGA
GACAATAACCCTGATAAATGCTTCAATAATATTGAAAAAGGAAGAGTATGAGTATTCAACATTTCCGTGT
CGCCCTTATTCCCTTTTTTGCGGCATTTTGCCTTCCTGTTTTTGCTCACCCAGAAACGCTGGTGAAAGTA
AAAGATGCTGAAGATCAGTTGGGTGCACGAGTGGGTTACATCGAACTGGATCTCAACAGCGGTAAGATCC
TTGAGAGTTTTCGCCCCGAAGAACGTTTTCCAATGATGAGCACTTTTAAAGTTCTGCTATGTGGCGCGGT
ATTATCCCGTATTGACGCCGGGCAAGAGCAACTCGGTCGCCGCATACACTATTCTCAGAATGACTTGGTT
GAGTACTCACCAGTCACAGAAAAGCATCTTACGGATGGCATGACAGTAAGAGAATTATGCAGTGCTGCCA
TAACCATGAGTGATAACACTGCGGCCAACTTACTTCTGACAACGATCGGAGGACCGAAGGAGCTAACCGC
TTTTTTGCACAACATGGGGGATCATGTAACTCGCCTTGATCGTTGGGAACCGGAGCTGAATGAAGCCATA
CCAAACGACGAGCGTGACACCACGATGCCTGCAGCAATGGCAACAACGTTGCGCAAACTATTAACTGGCG
AACTACTTACTCTAGCTTCCCGGCAACAATTAATAGACTGGATGGAGGCGGATAAAGTTGCAGGACCACT
TCTGCGCTCGGCCCTTCCGGCTGGCTGGTTTATTGCTGATAAATCTGGAGCCGGTGAGCGTGGGTCTCGC
GGTATCATTGCAGCACTGGGGCCAGATGGTAAGCCCTCCCGTATCGTAGTTATCTACACGACGGGGAGTC
AGGCAACTATGGATGAACGAAATAGACAGATCGCTGAGATAGGTGCCTCACTGATTAAGCATTGGTAACT
GTCAGACCAAGTTTACTCATATATACTTTAGATTGATTTAAAACTTCATTTTTAATTTAAAAGGATCTAG
GTGAAGATCCTTTTTGATAATCTCATGACCAAAATCCCTTAACGTGAGTTTTCGTTCCACTGAGCGTCAG
ACCCCGTAGAAAAGATCAAAGGATCTTCTTGAGATCCTTTTTTTCTGCGCGTAATCTGCTGCTTGCAAAC
AAAAAAACCACCGCTACCAGCGGTGGTTTGTTTGCCGGATCAAGAGCTACCAACTCTTTTTCCGAAGGTA
ACTGGCTTCAGCAGAGCGCAGATACCAAATACTGTCCTTCTAGTGTAGCCGTAGTTAGGCCACCACTTCA
AGAACTCTGTAGCACCGCCTACATACCTCGCTCTGCTAATCCTGTTACCAGTGGCTGCTGCCAGTGGCGA
TAAGTCGTGTCTTACCGGGTTGGACTCAAGACGATAGTTACCGGATAAGGCGCAGCGGTCGGGCTGAACG
GGGGGTTCGTGCACACAGCCCAGCTTGGAGCGAACGACCTACACCGAACTGAGATACCTACAGCGTGAGC
TATGAGAAAGCGCCACGCTTCCCGAAGGGAGAAAGGCGGACAGGTATCCGGTAAGCGGCAGGGTCGGAAC
AGGAGAGCGCACGAGGGAGCTTCCAGGGGGAAACGCCTGGTATCTTTATAGTCCTGTCGGGTTTCGCCAC
CTCTGACTTGAGCGTCGATTTTTGTGATGCTCGTCAGGGGGGCGGAGCCTATGGAAAAACGCCAGCAACG
CGGCCTTTTTACGGTTCCTGGCCTTTTGCTGGCCTTTTGCTCACATGTTCTTTCCTGCGTTATCCCCTGA
TTCTGTGGATAACCGTATTACCGCCTTTGAGTGAGCTGATACCGCTCGCCGCAGCCGAACGACCGAGCGC
AGCGAGTCAGTGAGCGAGGAAGCGGAAGAGCGCCTGATGCGGTATTTTCTCCTTACGCATCTGTGCGGTA
TTTCACACCGCATATATGGTGCACTCTCAGTACAATCTGCTCTGATGCCGCATAGTTAAGCCAGTATACA
CTCCGCTATCGCTACGTGACTGGGTCATGGCTGCGCCCCGACACCCGCCAACACCCGCTGACGCGCCCTG
ACGGGCTTGTCTGCTCCCGGCATCCGCTTACAGACAAGCTGTGACCGTCTCCGGGAGCTGCATGTGTCAG
AGGTTTTCACCGTCATCACCGAAACGCGCGAGGCAGCTGCGGTAAAGCTCATCAGCGTGGTCGTGAAGCG
ATTCACAGATGTCTGCCTGTTCATCCGCGTCCAGCTCGTTGAGTTTCTCCAGAAGCGTTAATGTCTGGCT
TCTGATAAAGCGGGCCATGTTAAGGGCGGTTTTTTCCTGTTTGGTCACTGATGCCTCCGTGTAAGGGGGA
TTTCTGTTCATGGGGGTAATGATACCGATGAAACGAGAGAGGATGCTCACGATACGGGTTACTGATGATG
AACATGCCCGGTTACTGGAACGTTGTGAGGGTAAACAACTGGCGGTATGGATGCGGCGGGACCAGAGAAA
AATCACTCAGGGTCAATGCCAGCGCTTCGTTAATACAGATGTAGGTGTTCCACAGGGTAGCCAGCAGCAT
CCTGCGATGCAGATCCGGAACATAATGGTGCAGGGCGCTGACTTCCGCGTTTCCAGACTTTACGAAACAC
GGAAACCGAAGACCATTCATGTTGTTGCTCAGGTCGCAGACGTTTTGCAGCAGCAGTCGCTTCACGTTCG
CTCGCGTATCGGTGATTCATTCTGCTAACCAGTAAGGCAACCCCGCCAGCCTAGCCGGGTCCTCAACGAC
AGGAGCACGATCATGCGCACCCGTGGGGCCGCCATGCCGGCGATAATGGCCTGCTTCTCGCCGAAACGTT
TGGTGGCGGGACCAGTGACGAAGGCTTGAGCGAGGGCGTGCAAGATTCCGAATACCGCAAGCGACAGGCC
GATCATCGTCGCGCTCCAGCGAAAGCGGTCCTCGCCGAAAATGACCCAGAGCGCTGCCGGCACCTGTCCT
ACGAGTTGCATGATAAAGAAGACAGTCATAAGTGCGGCGACGATAGTCATGCCCCGCGCCCACCGGAAGG
AGCTGACTGGGTTGAAGGCTCTCAAGGGCATCGGTCGAGATCCCGGTGCCTAATGAGTGAGCTAACTTAC
ATTAATTGCGTTGCGCTCACTGCCCGCTTTCCAGTCGGGAAACCTGTCGTGCCAGCTGCATTAATGAATC
GGCCAACGCGCGGGGAGAGGCGGTTTGCGTATTGGGCGCCAGGGTGGTTTTTCTTTTCACCAGTGAGACG
GGCAACAGCTGATTGCCCTTCACCGCCTGGCCCTGAGAGAGTTGCAGCAAGCGGTCCACGCTGGTTTGCC
CCAGCAGGCGAAAATCCTGTTTGATGGTGGTTAACGGCGGGATATAACATGAGCTGTCTTCGGTATCGTC
GTATCCCACTACCGAGATATCCGCACCAACGCGCAGCCCGGACTCGGTAATGGCGCGCATTGCGCCCAGC
GCCATCTGATCGTTGGCAACCAGCATCGCAGTGGGAACGATGCCCTCATTCAGCATTTGCATGGTTTGTT
GAAAACCGGACATGGCACTCCAGTCGCCTTCCCGTTCCGCTATCGGCTGAATTTGATTGCGAGTGAGATA
TTTATGCCAGCCAGCCAGACGCAGACGCGCCGAGACAGAACTTAATGGGCCCGCTAACAGCGCGATTTGC
TGGTGACCCAATGCGACCAGATGCTCCACGCCCAGTCGCGTACCGTCTTCATGGGAGAAAATAATACTGT
TGATGGGTGTCTGGTCAGAGACATCAAGAAATAACGCCGGAACATTAGTGCAGGCAGCTTCCACAGCAAT
GGCATCCTGGTCATCCAGCGGATAGTTAATGATCAGCCCACTGACGCGTTGCGCGAGAAGATTGTGCACC
GCCGCTTTACAGGCTTCGACGCCGCTTCGTTCTACCATCGACACCACCACGCTGGCACCCAGTTGATCGG
CGCGAGATTTAATCGCCGCGACAATTTGCGACGGCGCGTGCAGGGCCAGACTGGAGGTGGCAACGCCAAT
CAGCAACGACTGTTTGCCCGCCAGTTGTTGTGCCACGCGGTTGGGAATGTAATTCAGCTCCGCCATCGCC
GCTTCCACTTTTTCCCGCGTTTTCGCAGAAACGTGGCTGGCCTGGTTCACCACGCGGGAAACGGTCTGAT
AAGAGACACCGGCATACTCTGCGACATCGTATAACGTTACTGGTTTCACATTCACCACCCTGAATTGACT
CTCTTCCGGGCGCTATCATGCCATACCGCGAAAGGTTTTGCGCCATTCGATGGTGTCCGGGATCTCGACG
CTCTCCCTTATGCGACTCCTGCATTAGGAAGCAGCCCAGTAGTAGGTTGAGGCCGTTGAGCACCGCCGCC
GCAAGGAATGGTGCATGCAAGGAGATGGCGCCCAACAGTCCCCCGGCCACGGGGCCTGCCACCATACCCA
CGCCGAAACAAGCGCTCATGAGCCCGAAGTGGCGAGCCCGATCTTCCCCATCGGTGATGTCGGCGATATA
GGCGCCAGCAACCGCACCTGTGGCGCCGGTGATGCCGGCCACGATGCGTCCGGCGTAGAGGATCGAGATC
TCGATCCCGCGAAATTAATACGACTCACTATAGGGGAATTGTGAGCGGATAACAATTCCCCTCTAGAATA
ATTTTGTTTAACTTTAAGAAGGAGATATACCATGGGCAGCAGCCATCATCATCATCATCACAGCAGCGGC
CTGGAAGTTCTGTTCCAGGGGCCCCATATGATTGCACTGAGCTATAAAGCCTTTCTGAACCCGTATATCA
TCGAAGTTGAGAAACGTCTGTATGAATGCATTCAGAGCGATAGCGAAACCATTAACAAAGCAGCACATCA
CATTCTGAGCAGCGGTGGTAAACGTGTTCGTCCGATGTTTGTTCTGCTGAGCGGTTTTCTGAATGATACC
CAGAAAGATGATCTGATTCGTACCGCAGTTAGCCTGGAACTGGTTCACATGGCAAGCCTGGTTCATGATG
ATTATATCGATAACAGCGATATGCGTCGTGGTAATACCAGCGTTCATATTGCCTTTGATAAAGATACCGC
AATTCGCACCGGTCATTTTCTGCTGGCACGTGCACTGCAGAATATTGCAACCATTAATAACAGCAAATTC
CACCAGATCTTTAGCAAAACCATTCTGGAAGTGTGCTTTGGTGAGTTTGATCAGATGGCAGATCGTTTTA
ACTATCCGGTTAGCTTTACCGCATATCTGCGTCGTATTAATCGTAAAACCGCCATTCTGATTGAAGCAAG
CTGTCATCTGGGTGCACTGAGCAGCCAGCTGGATGAACAGAGCACCTATCATATTAAACAGTTTGGTCAT
TGCATCGGCATGAGCTATCAGATTATTGATGATATCCTGGATTACACCAGTGATGAAGCAACCCTGGGTA
AACCGGTTGGTAGCGATATTCGTAATGGCCATATTACCTATCCGCTGATGGCAGCAATTGCAAATCTGAA
AGAACAGGATGACGATAAACTGGAAGCCGTTGTTAAACATCTGACCAGCACCTCAGATGATGAAGTGTAT
CAGTATATTGTGAGCCAGGTGAAACAGTATGGTATTGAACCGGCAGAACTGCTGAGCCGTAAATATGGTG
ATAAAGCCAAATATCATCTGAGCCAGCTGCAGGATAGCAACATTAAAGATTATCTGGAAGAGATCCACGA
AAAAATGCTGAAACGCGTGTATTAAGGATCCAAGCTTGCGGCCGCACTCGAGCACCACCACCACCACCAC
TGAGATCCGGCTGCTAACAAAGCCCGAAAGGAAGCTGAGTTGGCTGCTGCCACCGCTGAGCAATAACTAG
CATAACCCCTTGGGGCCTCTAAACGGGTCTTGAGGGGTTTTTTGCTGAAAGGAGGAACTATATCCGGAT
Features (pLannotate 1.2.2; 20 found; start..end, strand, type, name):
     12..467     +  rep_origin     f1 ori (sequence partly withheld): f1 bacteriophage origin of replication; arrow indicates direction of (+) strand synthesis
    494..598     +  promoter       AmpR promoter: bla
    599..1459    +  CDS            AmpR: β-lactamase; bla; confers resistance to ampicillin, carbenicillin, and related antibiotics
   1630..2218    +  rep_origin     ori: high-copy-number ColE1/pMB1/pBR322/pUC origin of replication
   2404..2546    -  misc_feature   bom: basis of mobility region from pBR322
   2648..2839    -  CDS            rop: Rop protein, which maintains plasmids at low copy number; rop
   2856..3236    +  CDS            YPB1_ECOLX: Protein predicted: Swiss-Prot protein existence level 4. From Escherichia coli.
   3308..3599    -  CDS            TcR (fragment): tetracycline efflux protein; tet; confers resistance to tetracycline
   3614..3635    -  protein_bind   CAP binding site: CAP binding activates transcription in the presence of cAMP. E. coli catabolite activator protein
   3648..4730    -  CDS            lacI: lac repressor; lacI; The lac repressor binds to the lac operator to inhibit transcription in E. coli. This inhibition can be relieved by adding lactose or isopropyl-β-D-thiogalactopyranoside (IPTG).
   4731..4808    -  promoter       lacI promoter: lacI
   4816..5095    -  CDS            TcR (fragment): tetracycline efflux protein; tet; confers resistance to tetracycline
   5117..5135    +  promoter       T7 promoter: promoter for bacteriophage T7 RNA polymerase
   5136..5160    +  protein_bind   lac operator: The lac repressor binds to the lac operator to inhibit transcription in E. coli. This inhibition can be relieved by adding lactose or isopropyl-β-D-thiogalactopyranoside (IPTG). lac repressor encoded by lacI
   5174..5196    +  RBS            RBS: efficient ribosome binding site from bacteriophage T7 gene 10 (Olins and Rangwala, 1989)
   5215..5231    +  CDS            capTEV™ (fragment): composite tag for in vivo biotinylation, TEV protease cleavage, and 6xHis tagging
   5269..6243    +  CDS            hexs-b: HEXB_MICLU - Experimental evidence at protein level: Swiss-Prot protein existence level 1. Catalyzes the condensation of three molecules of isopentenyl diphosphate with farnesyl diphosphate (FPP) to yield (all-E)-hexaprenyl diphosphate (HexPP; C30), the precursor of the prenyl side chain of menaquinone-6. Large subunit Hexs-B catalyzes the condensation reaction and the final product chain length is cooperatively regulated by both the Hexs-A and Hexs-B subunits using the whole size of the hydrophobic cleft as a ruler. From Micrococcus luteus (Micrococcus lysodeikticus).
   6274..6291    +  CDS            9xHis (fragment): 9xHis affinity tag
   6301..6350    +  CDS            SET1 (fragment): solubility-enhancement tag derived from T7 phage gene 10B
   6358..6405    +  terminator     T7 terminator: transcription terminator for bacteriophage T7 RNA polymerase
