[The description below was written by a language model from this plasmid's Addgene catalogue record and pLannotate feature annotations shown in this document.]
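Description:
pET21a-CprB is a bacterial expression plasmid of about 6.4 kb built on the pET21a backbone and deposited as part of a synthetic-biology effort to mine prokaryotic repressors for orthogonal logic gates. It is propagated in E. coli under ampicillin selection through the β-lactamase gene and its native promoter. Replication relies on a ColE1/pMB1-type origin accompanied by the pBR322 bom region and rop gene. The catalogue lists it as high copy, although rop normally moderates copy number. An f1 origin allows single-stranded DNA production, and short tetracycline-resistance fragments are nonfunctional remnants of the pBR322 lineage.

The expression cassette follows the standard pET design. A T7 promoter with an adjacent lac operator and the strong T7 gene 10 ribosome binding site drives the insert, a T7 terminator closes the unit, and a plasmid-borne lacI gene supplies repressor. Transcription therefore requires a host providing T7 RNA polymerase and is induced with IPTG. The catalogue describes a 978 bp synthesized insert named CprB, attributed to Micrococcus luteus, with an N-terminal 6xHis tag. A short His-containing tag fragment is annotated upstream of the coding sequence, and a second His stretch, typical of pET21a, lies downstream. Whether that downstream tag is translated in frame is not stated.

Automated annotation matches the roughly 975 bp open reading frame to the M. luteus hexaprenyl diphosphate synthase large subunit (Hexs-B) rather than to a repressor. The record does not resolve this discrepancy between insert name and sequence homology, so users should verify the insert's identity. The intended use appears to be inducible production of His-tagged protein for purification and characterization.
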