Addgene plasmid #51164: pET21a-CprB
Depositing lab: Christopher Voigt. Depositing organization: University of California, San Francisco (UCSF). Publication: Genomic mining of prokaryotic repressors for orthogonal logic gates. Stanton BC, Nielsen AA, Tamsir A, Clancy K, Peterson T, Voigt CA. Nat Chem Biol. 2013 Dec 8. doi: 10.1038/nchembio.1411. PubMed 24316737.
Backbone
  Vector backbone: pET21a
  Vector type: Bacterial Expression, Synthetic Biology
Growth in bacteria
  Bacterial resistance: Ampicillin, 100 μg/mL
  Growth temperature: 37°C
  Growth strain: DH10B
  Copy number: High Copy
Gene/Insert
  Gene/Insert name: CprB
  Species: Micrococus luteus
  Insert size (bp): 978
  Promoter: T7
  Tag / fusion protein: 6x-his (N terminal on backbone)
  Cloning method: Unknown
  Sequencing primers: 5′ T7 short
Terms and licenses: Academic/Nonprofit Terms; Industry Terms: Not Available to Industry
Depositor comments: UCSF Case No. SF11-016-2; U.S. Patent Application 13/489,205. GeneArt inserted the synthesized fragment into a pET21a vector.
How to cite: pET21a-CprB was a gift from Christopher Voigt (Addgene plasmid # 51164 ; http://n2t.net/addgene:51164 ; RRID:Addgene_51164)
