>Addgene plasmid #51164 | pET21a-CprB | depositor partial sequence | sequence record 77522 | repressor ORF
ATGATTGCACTGAGCTATAAAGCCTTTCTGAACCCGTATATCATCGAAGTTGAGAAACGTCTGTATGAAT
GCATTCAGAGCGATAGCGAAACCATTAACAAAGCAGCACATCACATTCTGAGCAGCGGTGGTAAACGTGT
TCGTCCGATGTTTGTTCTGCTGAGCGGTTTTCTGAATGATACCCAGAAAGATGATCTGATTCGTACCGCA
GTTAGCCTGGAACTGGTTCACATGGCAAGCCTGGTTCATGATGATTATATCGATAACAGCGATATGCGTC
GTGGTAATACCAGCGTTCATATTGCCTTTGATAAAGATACCGCAATTCGCACCGGTCATTTTCTGCTGGC
ACGTGCACTGCAGAATATTGCAACCATTAATAACAGCAAATTCCACCAGATCTTTAGCAAAACCATTCTG
GAAGTGTGCTTTGGTGAGTTTGATCAGATGGCAGATCGTTTTAACTATCCGGTTAGCTTTACCGCATATC
TGCGTCGTATTAATCGTAAAACCGCCATTCTGATTGAAGCAAGCTGTCATCTGGGTGCACTGAGCAGCCA
GCTGGATGAACAGAGCACCTATCATATTAAACAGTTTGGTCATTGCATCGGCATGAGCTATCAGATTATT
GATGATATCCTGGATTACACCAGTGATGAAGCAACCCTGGGTAAACCGGTTGGTAGCGATATTCGTAATG
GCCATATTACCTATCCGCTGATGGCAGCAATTGCAAATCTGAAAGAACAGGATGACGATAAACTGGAAGC
CGTTGTTAAACATCTGACCAGCACCTCAGATGATGAAGTGTATCAGTATATTGTGAGCCAGGTGAAACAG
TATGGTATTGAACCGGCAGAACTGCTGAGCCGTAAATATGGTGATAAAGCCAAATATCATCTGAGCCAGC
TGCAGGATAGCAACATTAAAGATTATCTGGAAGAGATCCACGAAAAAATGCTGAAACGCGTGTATTAA
