>Addgene plasmid #51164 | pET21a-CprB | addgene partial sequence | sequence record 80216 | pBRrevBam 5'-GGTGATGTCGGCGATATAGG-3'
GATGCCGGCCACGATGCGTCCGGCGTAGAGGATCGAGATCTCGATCCCGCGAAATTAATACGACTCACTA
TAGGGGAATTGTGAGCGGATAACAATTCCCCTCTAGAAATAATTTTGTTTAACTTTAAGAAGGAGATATA
CCATGGGCAGCAGCCATCATCATCATCATCACAGCAGCGGCCTGGAAGTTCTGTTCCAGGGGCCCCATAT
GATTGCACTGAGCTATAAAGCCTTTCTGAACCCGTATATCATCGAAGTTGAGAAACGTCTGTATGAATGC
ATTCAGAGCGATAGCGAAACCATTAACAAAGCAGCACATCACATTCTGAGCAGCGGTGGTAAACGTGTTC
GTCCGATGTTTGTTCTGCTGAGCGGTTTTCTGAATGATACCCAGAAAGATGATCTGATTCGTACCGCAGT
TAGCCTGGAACTGGTTCACATGGCAAGCCTGGTTCATGATGATTATATCGATAACAGCGATATGCGTCGT
GGTAATACCAGCGTTCATATTGCCTTTGATAAAGATACCGCAATTCGCACCGGTCATTTTCTGCTGGCAC
GTGCACTGCAGAATATTGCAACCATTAATAACAGCAAATTCCACCAGATCTTTAGCAAAACCATTCTGGA
AGTGTGCTTTGGTGAGTTTGATCAGATGGCAGATCGTTTTAACTATCCGGTTAGCTTTACCGCATATCTG
CGTCGTATTAATCGTAAAACCGCCATTCTGATTGAAGCAAGCTGTCATCTGGGTGCACTGAGCAGCCAGC
TGGATGAACAGAGCACCTATCATATTAAACAGTTTGGTCATTGCATCGGCATGAGCTATCAGATTATTGA
TGATATCCTG
